Addgene plasmid #227896: pML383_CCDC47-C-term_XTEN80-mEGFP-3xHA_pTMPLT
Purpose: Homology repair template for genome engineering. Organelle endogenous marker expressing GFP and epitope tags for mass spectrometry.
Depositing lab: Manuel Leonetti. Depositing organization: Chan Zuckerberg Biohub. Publication: Global organelle profiling reveals subcellular localization and remodeling at proteome scale. Hein MY, Peng D, Todorova V, McCarthy F, Kim K, Liu C, Savy L, Januel C, Baltazar-Nunez R, Sekhar M, Vaid S, Bax S, Vangipuram M, Burgess J, Njoya L, Wang E, Ivanov IE, Byrum JR, Pradeep S, Gonzalez CG, Aniseia Y, Creery JS, McMorrow AH, Sunshine S, Yeung-Levy S, DeFelice BC, Mehta SB, Itzhak DN, Elias JE, Leonetti MD. Cell. 2024 Dec 26:S0092-8674(24)01344-8. doi: 10.1016/j.cell.2024.11.028. PubMed 39742809.
Backbone
  Vector backbone: pTwist Amp High Copy
  Backbone manufacturer: Twist Biosciences
  Vector type: CRISPR
Growth in bacteria
  Bacterial resistance: Ampicillin, 100 μg/mL
  Growth temperature: 37°C
  Growth strain: DH5alpha
  Copy number: High Copy
Gene/Insert
  Gene/Insert name: CCDC47 homology arms with mEGFP-3xHA for insertion at C terminus
  Species: H. sapiens (human)
  Cloning method: Golden Gate
Terms and licenses: Academic/Nonprofit Terms; Industry Terms: Not Available to Industry
How to cite: pML383_CCDC47-C-term_XTEN80-mEGFP-3xHA_pTMPLT was a gift from Manuel Leonetti (Addgene plasmid # 227896 ; http://n2t.net/addgene:227896 ; RRID:Addgene_227896)
