[The description below was written by a language model from this plasmid's Addgene catalogue record and pLannotate feature annotations shown in this document.]
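Description:
pML383_CCDC47-C-term_XTEN80-mEGFP-3xHA_pTMPLT is a homology-directed repair donor plasmid for CRISPR-based genome engineering of human cells, built by Golden Gate assembly in the pTwist Amp High Copy backbone. It is not an expression vector: the feature table shows no mammalian promoter upstream of the tag. This fits its role as a repair template, from which the payload is copied into the chromosome and then expressed under the native regulation of the target gene. In bacteria the plasmid replicates from a high-copy ColE1/pUC-type origin and is selected with ampicillin through the β-lactamase gene and its bla promoter. A short lacZα fragment and an attB1-like Gateway site are also annotated; these appear to be backbone remnants with no stated role in the design.

The insert consists of human CCDC47 homology arms flanking a tag cassette intended for in-frame insertion at the C terminus of the CCDC47 coding sequence. The annotated parts of the cassette are mEGFP, a monomeric green fluorescent protein derived from Aequorea victoria, followed closely by HA epitope sequence, which the annotation tool detected only as a partial 3xHA match. The construct name also indicates an XTEN80 linker, presumably a flexible spacer between CCDC47 and mEGFP, but neither this linker nor the homology arms are individually annotated, so their boundaries and lengths cannot be read from the record. The guide RNA and nuclease needed for targeting are not part of this plasmid.

According to the record, the resulting knock-in produces an endogenously tagged organelle marker. GFP fluorescence reports localization, and the epitope tags support analysis by mass spectrometry.
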