Features (pLannotate 1.2.2; 7 found; start..end, strand, type, name):
    260..364     -  promoter       AmpR promoter: bla
    451..494     -  CDS            lacZα (fragment): LacZα fragment of β-galactosidase; lacZ fragment
   1624..2337    +  CDS            mEGFP: mEGFP is a basic (constitutively fluorescent) green fluorescent protein published in 2002, derived from Aequorea victoria. It has moderate acid sensitivity.
   2377..2403    +  CDS            3xHA (fragment): three tandem HA epitope tags
   3463..4051    -  rep_origin     ori: high-copy-number ColE1/pMB1/pBR322/pUC origin of replication
   4168..4192    -  protein_bind   attB1: mutant version of attB; recombination site for the Gateway® BP reaction BP Clonase™
   4292..259     -  CDS            AmpR (across the origin): β-lactamase; bla; confers resistance to ampicillin, carbenicillin, and related antibiotics
>Addgene plasmid #227896 | pML383_CCDC47-C-term_XTEN80-mEGFP-3xHA_pTMPLT | addgene full sequence | sequence record 452518 | Addgene NGS Result
CTTGCCCGGCGTCAATACGGGATAATACCGCGCCACATAGCAGAACTTTAAAAGTGCTCATCATTGGAAA
ACGTTCTTCGGGGCGAAAACTCTCAAGGATCTTACCGCTGTTGAGATCCAGTTCGATGTAACCCACTCGT
GCACCCAACTGATCTTCAGCATCTTTTACTTTCACCAGCGTTTCTGGGTGAGCAAAAACAGGAAGGCAAA
ATGCCGCAAAAAAGGGAATAAGGGCGACACGGAAATGTTGAATACTCATACTCTTCCTTTTTCAATATTA
TTGAAGCATTTATCAGGGTTATTGTCTCATGAGCGGATACATATTTGAATGTATTTAGAAAAATAAACAA
ATAGGGGTTCCGCGCACATTTCCCCGAAAAGTGCCAGATACCTGAAACAAAACCCATCGTACGGCCAAGG
AAGTCTCCAATAACTGTGATCCACCACAAGCGCCAGGGTTTTCCCAGTCACGACGTTGTAAAACGACGGC
CAGTCATGCATAATCCGCACGCATCTGGAATAAGGAAGTGCCATTCCGCCTGACCTGGAGCTTACTGGTG
TCACTTCGTGACCACTAGTGGCCAACAGTGAAGTCATACTTTGACTTGACCTCTAAGGCTTCTATCAGTC
CACGTAATAATAACCTGAACCTTCTTACTCTTCTATGTAACTTCCTAATTCCTAAATAAAAATATGATAA
ATTTGATAATTTTTATCACATTTGATAAATATGATGTCTCAAATAGAGCATTATGAATTTAAGTATTATG
TGCAGGTATGGTGTCTGTGCTAATAAGAAATTTGCAATGAATAACCTGATGGAACAAGATTCTTAAAATT
TATTGAACTGAAGTAGAATGTATCTTCTGGCAGTTATACATTTATGATATAATGCCATCATGAATGGTAT
GGTGAACATCAGGCTAAGTGTTCCCTGGGTACAGAAAAAAATCAAACCAGAATAACAAAGGCTGGTTAAT
TATAGTAGTTTCTTTCAAAACTGAGATTTTAGTTTACCTTTGCTTCATTTGAAGTTGATTTAATTTTTAT
TCACTAATGTAGATATTGGCAATTATTTTTATAACTATCTTCTAGAATGTTATGGTGCAAGCCTAAGTTT
TTGAATAATACTATAGGCAGTATTCTAATTTGGATTTTTTTTTAACATATGTTTCAAGCTTAATTTGAAT
TCTCTCGTCCCCACTCCCTTTCTCTATTTATTACCCCTTCTTTCTCTAGGAGGCTGCATTGAGGCGTGAG
CAAAAGAAGTTGGAAAAGAAGCAAATGAAAATGAAACAAATCAAAGTGAAAGCCATGAGTGGTGGTACTT
CCGGGGGAGGGCCGAGCTCTGGCGCACCCCCACCAAGTGGAGGGTCACCTGCCGGGTCCCCAACATCTAC
TGAAGAAGGCACCAGCGAATCCGCAACGCCCGAGTCAGGCCCTGGTACCTCCACAGAACCATCTGAAGGT
AGTGCGCCTGGTTCCCCAGCTGGAAGCCCTACTTCCACCGAAGAAGGCACGTCAACCGAACCAAGTGAAG
GATCTGCCCCTGGGACCAGCACTGAACCATCTGAGGGTGGCGGATTGGAAGTTTTGTTTCAAGGTCCAGG
ATCTAACGGCAGCGTGAGCAAGGGCGAGGAGCTGTTCACCGGGGTGGTGCCCATCCTGGTCGAGCTGGAC
GGCGACGTAAACGGCCACAAGTTCAGCGTGTCCGGCGAGGGCGAGGGCGATGCCACCTACGGCAAGCTGA
CCCTGAAGTTCATCTGCACCACCGGCAAGCTGCCCGTGCCCTGGCCCACCCTCGTGACCACCCTGACCTA
CGGCGTGCAGTGCTTCAGCCGCTACCCCGACCACATGAAGCAGCACGACTTCTTCAAGTCCGCCATGCCC
GAAGGCTACGTCCAGGAGCGCACCATCTTCTTCAAGGACGACGGCAACTACAAGACCCGCGCCGAGGTGA
AGTTCGAGGGCGACACCCTGGTGAACCGCATCGAGCTGAAGGGCATCGACTTCAAGGAGGACGGCAACAT
CCTGGGGCACAAGCTGGAGTACAACTACAACAGCCACAACGTCTATATCATGGCCGACAAGCAGAAGAAC
GGCATCAAGGTGAACTTCAAGATCCGCCACAACATCGAGGACGGCAGCGTGCAGCTCGCCGACCACTACC
AGCAGAACACCCCCATCGGCGACGGCCCCGTGCTGCTGCCCGACAACCACTACCTGAGCACCCAGTCCAA
GCTGAGCAAAGACCCCAACGAGAAGCGCGATCACATGGTCCTGCTGGAGTTCGTGACCGCCGCCGGGATC
ACTCTCGGCATGGACGAGCTGTACAAGGCTGGAGCTGGCTACCCATACGATGTTCCAGATTACGCTTATC
CGTATGACGTCCCGGACTATGCATACCCCTACGATGTACCCGATTACGCCGGTGCAGGGAGTGGAAGTTA
AAGCCATCCCAGAGATTTGAGTTCTGATGCCACCTGTAAGCTCTGAATTCACAGGAAACATGAAAAACGC
CAGTCCATTTCTCAACCTTAAATTTCAGACAGTCTTGGGCAACTGAGAAATCCTTATTTCATCATCTACT
CTGTTTGGGGTTTGGGGTTTTACAGAGATTGAAGATACCTGGAAAGGGCTCTGTTTCAAGAATTTTTTTT
TCCAGATAATCAAATTATTTTGATTATTTTATAAAAGGAATGATCTATGAAATCTGTGTAGGTTTTAAAT
ATTTTAAAAATTATAATACAAATCATCAGTGCTTTTAGTACTTCAGTGTTTAAAGAAATACCGTGAAATT
TATAGGTAGATAACCAGATTGTTGCTTTTTGTTTAAACCAAGCAGTTGAAATGGCTATAAAGACTGACTC
TAAACCAAGATTCTGCAAATAATGATTGGAATTGCACAATAAACATTGCTTGATGTTTTCTTGTATGTCT
ACATTAAACTTGAGAAAAAGTAAAAATTAGAACACTGTATGTAGTAATGAAATTTCAGGGACCCAGAACA
TAATGTAGTATATGTTTTTAGGTGGGAGATGCTGATAACAAAATTAATAGGAAGTCTGTAGGCATTAGGA
TACTGACATGTACATGGAAAATTCTAGGGACAGGAGCATCATTTTTTCCTTACCTGATACCACGAACCAG
TGACAACGTGAATGCTGTATTTTAAGTGGTTGTATGTTTATTTTCTTGCGTCAGAAGACCGTCAGTGAAG
GCTAGGTGGAGGCTCAGTGATGATAAGTCTGCGATGGTGGATGCATGTGTCATGGTCATAGCTGTTTCCT
GTGTGAAATTGTTATCCGCTCAGAGGGCACAATCCTATTCCGCGCTATCCGACAATCTCCAAGACATTAG
GTGGAGTTCAGTTCGGCGTATGGCATATGTCGCTGGAAAGAACATGTGAGCAAAAGGCCAGCAAAAGGCC
AGGAACCGTAAAAAGGCCGCGTTGCTGGCGTTTTTCCATAGGCTCCGCCCCCCTGACGAGCATCACAAAA
ATCGACGCTCAAGTCAGAGGTGGCGAAACCCGACAGGACTATAAAGATACCAGGCGTTTCCCCCTGGAAG
CTCCCTCGTGCGCTCTCCTGTTCCGACCCTGCCGCTTACCGGATACCTGTCCGCCTTTCTCCCTTCGGGA
AGCGTGGCGCTTTCTCATAGCTCACGCTGTAGGTATCTCAGTTCGGTGTAGGTCGTTCGCTCCAAGCTGG
GCTGTGTGCACGAACCCCCCGTTCAGCCCGACCGCTGCGCCTTATCCGGTAACTATCGTCTTGAGTCCAA
CCCGGTAAGACACGACTTATCGCCACTGGCAGCAGCCACTGGTAACAGGATTAGCAGAGCGAGGTATGTA
GGCGGTGCTACAGAGTTCTTGAAGTGGTGGCCTAACTACGGCTACACTAGAAGAACAGTATTTGGTATCT
GCGCTCTGCTGAAGCCAGTTACCTTCGGAAAAAGAGTTGGTAGCTCTTGATCCGGCAAACAAACCACCGC
TGGTAGCGGTGGTTTTTTTGTTTGCAAGCAGCAGATTACGCGCAGAAAAAAAGGATCTCAAGAAGATCCT
TTGATCTTTTCTACGGGGTCTGACGCTCTATTCAACAAAGCCGCCGTCCCGTCAAGTCAGCGTAAATGGG
TAGGGGGCTTCAAATCGTCCTCGTGATACCAATTCGGAGCCTGCTTTTTTGTACAAACTTGTTGATAATG
GCAATTCAAGGATCTTCACCTAGATCCTTTTAAATTAAAAATGAAGTTTTAAATCAATCTAAAGTATATA
TGAGTAAACTTGGTCTGACAGTTACCAATGCTTAATCAGTGAGGCACCTATCTCAGCGATCTGTCTATTT
CGTTCATCCATAGTTGCCTGACTCCCCGTCGTGTAGATAACTACGATACGGGAGGGCTTACCATCTGGCC
CCAGTGCTGCAATGATACCGCGAGAGCCACGCTCACCGGCTCCAGATTTATCAGCAATAAACCAGCCAGC
CGGAAGGGCCGAGCGCAGAAGTGGTCCTGCAACTTTATCCGCCTCCATCCAGTCTATTAATTGTTGCCGG
GAAGCTAGAGTAAGTAGTTCGCCAGTTAATAGTTTGCGCAACGTTGTTGCCATTGCTACAGGCATCGTGG
TGTCACGCTCGTCGTTTGGTATGGCTTCATTCAGCTCCGGTTCCCAACGATCAAGGCGAGTTACATGATC
CCCCATGTTGTGCAAAAAAGCGGTTAGCTCCTTCGGTCCTCCGATCGTTGTCAGAAGTAAGTTGGCCGCA
GTGTTATCACTCATGGTTATGGCAGCACTGCATAATTCTCTTACTGTCATGCCATCCGTAAGATGCTTTT
CTGTGACTGGTGAGTACTCAACCAAGTCATTCTGAGAATAGTGTATGCGGCGACCGAGTTGCT
